>Addgene plasmid #202873 | Salsa-BC32-P1C8 | addgene full sequence | sequence record 413415 | Addgene NGS Result
AGCGCCCAATACGCAAACCGCCTCTCCCCGCGCGTTGGCCGATTCATTAATGCAGTCGAGGGATCTCCAT
AAGAGAAGAGGGACAGCTATGACTGGGAGTAGTCAGGAGAGGAGGAAAAATCTGGCTAGTAAAACATGTA
AGGAAAATTTTAGGGATGTTAAAGAAAAAAATAACACAAAACAAAATATAAAAAAAATCTAACCTCAAGT
CAAGGCTTTTCTATGGAATAAGGAATGGACAGCAGGGGGCTGTTTCATATACTGATGACCTCTTTATAGC
CAACCTTTGTTCATGGCAGCCAGCATATGGGCATATGTTGCCAAACTCTAAACCAAATACTCATTCTGAT
GTTTTAAATGATTTGCCCTCCCATATGTCCTTCCGAGTGAGAGACACAAAAAATTCCAACACACTATTGC
AATGAAAATAAATTTCCTTTATTAGCCAGAAGTCAGATGCTCAAGGGGCTTCATGATGTCCCCATAATTT
TTGGCAGAGGGAAAAAGATCGATCTCAGTGGTATTTGTGAGCCAGGGCATTGGCCACACCAGCCACCACC
TTCTGATAGGCAGCCTGCACCTGAGGAGTGAATTCTTTGCCAAAATGATGAGACAGCACAACAACCAGCA
CGTTGCCCAGGAGCTGTAGGAAAGAGAAGAAGGCATGAACATGGTTAGCAGAGGGGCCCGGTTTGGACTC
AGAGTATTTTATCCTCATCTCAAACAGTGTATATCATTGTAACCATAAAGAGAAAGGCAGGATGATGACC
AGGGTGTAGTTGTTTCTACCAATAAGAATATTTCCACGCCAGCCAGAATTTATATGCAGAAATATTCTAC
CTTATCATTTAATTATAACAATTGTTCTCTAAAACTGTGCTGAAGTACAATATAATATACCCTGATTGCC
TTGAAAAAAAAGTGATTAGAGAAAGTACTTACAATCTGACAAATAAACAAAAGTGAATTTAAAAATTCGT
TACAAATGCAAGCTAAAGTTTAACGAAAAAGTTACAGAAAATGAAAAGAAAATAAGAGGAGACAATGGTT
GTCAACAGAGTAGAAAGTGAAAGAAACAAAATTATCATGAGGGTCCATGGTGATACAAGGGACATCTTCC
CATTCTAAACAACACCCTGAAAACTTTGCCCCCTCCATATAACATGAATTTTACAATAGCGAAAAAGAAA
GAACAATCAAGGGTCCCCAAACTCACCCTGAAGTTCTCAGCTCTAGAGATATCGTCGAGGCCGCGCTAGC
GTTTAAACTGTCGACCTTAATTAAGAGATCTGCTCGAGGCGCGTCAGCTGACTAGAGGATCCCCGGGTAC
CGAGCTCGAATTCGGGGCCGCGGAGGCTGGATCGGTCCCGGTGTCTTCTATGGAGGTCAAAACAGCGTGG
ATGGCGTCTCCAGGCGATCTGACGGTTCACTAAACGAGCTCTGCTTATATAGGCCTCCCACCGTACACGC
CTACCTCGACCCGGGTACCGAGCTCGACTTTCACTTTTCTCTATCACTGATAGGGAGTGGTAAACTCGAC
TTTCACTTTTCTCTATCACTGATAGGGAGTGGTAAACTCGACTTTCACTTTTCTCTATCACTGATAGGGA
GTGGTAAACTCGACTTTCACTTTTCTCTATCACTGATAGGGAGTGGTAAACTCGACTTTCACTTTTCTCT
ATCACTGATAGGGAGTGGTAAACTCGACCTATATAAGCAGAGCTCGTTTAGTGAACCGTCAGATCGCCTG
GAGACGCCATCCACGCTGTTTTGACCTCCATAGAAGACACCGGGACCGATCCAGCCTCCGCGGCCCCGAA
TTCCTGCAGCGGCCGCTCTAGAACTAGTGGATCCCCGCGGATGGTGAGCAAGGGCGAGGAGCTGTTCACC
GGGGTGGTGCCCATCCTGGTCGAGCTGGACGGCGACGTAAACGGCCACAAGTTCAGCGTGTCCGGCGAGG
GCGAGGGCGATGCCACCTACGGCAAGCTGACCCTGAAGTTCATCTGCACCACCGGCAAGCTGCCCGTGCC
CTGGCCCACCCTCGTGACCACCCTGACCTACGGCGTGCAGTGCTTCAGCCGCTACCCCGACCACATGAAG
CAGCACGACTTCTTCAAGTCCGCCATGCCCGAAGGCTACGTCCAGGAGCGCACCATCTTCTTCAAGGACG
ACGGCAACTACAAGACCCGCGCCGAGGTGAAGTTCGAGGGCGACACCCTGGTGAACCGCATCGAGCTGAA
GGGCATCGACTTCAAGGAGGACGGCAACATCCTGGGGCACAAGCTGGAGTACAACTACAACAGCCACAAC
GTCTATATCATGGCCGACAAGCAGAAGAACGGCATCAAGGTGAACTTCAAGATCCGCCACAACATCGAGG
ACGGCAGCGTGCAGCTCGCCGACCACTACCAGCAGAACACCCCCATCGGCGACGGCCCCGTGCTGCTGCC
CGACAACCACTACCTGAGCACCCAGTCCGCCCTGAGCAAAGACCCCAACGAGAAGCGCGATCACATGGTC
CTGCTGGAGTTCGTGACCGCCGCCGGGATCACTCTCGGCATGGACGAGCTGTACAAGTAACAGTGGCTCC
GAATTCGATATCAAGCTTGTCGACCTAGTTCTAGAGGATCCAGACATGATAAGATACATTGATGAGTTTG
GACAAACCACAACTAGAATGCAGTGAAAAAAATGCTTTATTTGTGAAATTTGTGATGCTATTGCTTTATT
TGTAACCATTATAAGCTGCAATAAACAAGTTAACAACAACAATTGCATTCATTTTATGTTTCAGGTTCAG
GGGGAGGTGTGGGAGGTTTTTTAAAGCAAGTAAAACCTCTACAAATGTGGTATGGCTGATTATGATCCTG
CAAGCCTCGTCGTCCTGGCCGGACCACGCTATCTGTGCAAGGTCCCCGGCCCCGGACGCGCGCTCCATGA
GCAGAGCGCCCGCCGCCGAGGCGAAGACTCGGGCGGCGCCCTGCCCGTCCCACCAGGTCAACAGGCGGTA
ACCGGCCTCTTCATCGGGAATGCGCGCGACCTTCAGCATCGCCGGCATGTCCCCCTGGCGGACGGGAAGT
ATCCAGCTCGACCAAGCTGGCCGCGTCGAGTGAAGACGAAAGGGCCTCGTGATACGCCTATTTTTATAGG
TTAATGTCATGATAATAATGGTTTCTTAGACGTCAGGTGGCACTTTTCGGGGAAATGTGCGCGGAACCCC
TATTTGTTTATTTTTCTAAATACATTCAAATATGTATCCGCTCATGAGACAATAACCCTGATAAATGCTT
CAATAATATTGAAAAAGGAAGAGTATGAGTATTCAACATTTCCGTGTCGCCCTTATTCCCTTTTTTGCGG
CATTTTGCCTTCCTGTTTTTGCTCACCCAGAAACGCTGGTGAAAGTAAAAGATGCTGAAGATCAGTTGGG
TGCACGAGTGGGTTACATCGAACTGGATCTCAACAGCGGTAAGATCCTTGAGAGTTTTCGCCCCGAAGAA
CGTTTTCCAATGATGAGCACTTTTAAAGTTCTGCTATGTGGCGCGGTATTATCCCGTGTTGACGCCGGGC
AAGAGCAACTCGGTCGCCGCATACACTATTCTCAGAATGACTTGGTTGAGTACTCACCAGTCACAGAAAA
GCATCTTACGGATGGCATGACAGTAAGAGAATTATGCAGTGCTGCCATAACCATGAGTGATAACACTGCG
GCCAACTTACTTCTGACAACGATCGGAGGACCGAAGGAGCTAACCGCTTTTTTGCACAACATGGGGGATC
ATGTAACTCGCCTTGATCGTTGGGAACCGGAGCTGAATGAAGCCATACCAAACGACGAGCGTGACACCAC
GATGCCTGTAGCAATGGCAACAACGTTGCGCAAACTATTAACTGGCGAACTACTTACTCTAGCTTCCCGG
CAACAATTAATAGACTGGATGGAGGCGGATAAAGTTGCAGGACCACTTCTGCGCTCGGCCCTTCCGGCTG
GCTGGTTTATTGCTGATAAATCTGGAGCCGGTGAGCGTGGGTCTCGCGGTATCATTGCAGCACTGGGGCC
AGATGGTAAGCCCTCCCGTATCGTAGTTATCTACACGACGGGGAGTCAGGCAACTATGGATGAACGAAAT
AGACAGATCGCTGAGATAGGTGCCTCACTGATTAAGCATTGGTAACTGTCAGACCAAGTTTACTCATATA
TACTTTAGATTGATTTAAAACTTCATTTTTAATTTAAAAGGATCTAGGTGAAGATCCTTTTTGATAATCT
CATGACCAAAATCCCTTAACGTGAGTTTTCGTTCCACTGAGCGTCAGACCCCGTAGAAAAGATCAAAGGA
TCTTCTTGAGATCCTTTTTTTCTGCGCGTAATCTGCTGCTTGCAAACAAAAAAACCACCGCTACCAGCGG
TGGTTTGTTTGCCGGATCAAGAGCTACCAACTCTTTTTCCGAAGGTAACTGGCTTCAGCAGAGCGCAGAT
ACCAAATACTGTTCTTCTAGTGTAGCCGTAGTTAGGCCACCACTTCAAGAACTCTGTAGCACCGCCTACA
TACCTCGCTCTGCTAATCCTGTTACCAGTGGCTGCTGCCAGTGGCGATAAGTCGTGTCTTACCGGGTTGG
ACTCAAGACGATAGTTACCGGATAAGGCGCAGCGGTCGGGCTGAACGGGGGGTTCGTGCACACAGCCCAG
CTTGGAGCGAACGACCTACACCGAACTGAGATACCTACAGCGTGAGCTATGAGAAAGCGCCACGCTTCCC
GAAGGGAGAAAGGCGGACAGGTATCCGGTAAGCGGCAGGGTCGGAACAGGAGAGCGCACGAGGGAGCTTC
CAGGGGGAAACGCCTGGTATCTTTATAGTCCTGTCGGGTTTCGCCACCTCTGACTTGAGCGTCGATTTTT
GTGATGCTCGTCAGGGGGGCGGAGCCTATGGAAAAACGCCAGCAACGCGGCCTTTTTACGGTTCCTGGCC
TTTTGCTGGCCTTTTGCTCACATGTTCTTTCCTGCGTTATCCCCTGATTCTGTGGATAACCGTATTACCG
CCTTTGAGTGAGCTGATACCGCTCGCCGCAGCCGAACGACCGAGCGCAGCGAGTCAGTGAGCGAGGAAGC
GGAAG
Features (pLannotate 1.2.2; 17 found; start..end, strand, type, name):
      2..55      +  CDS            lacI (fragment): lac repressor; lacI; The lac repressor binds to the lac operator to inhibit transcription in E. coli. This inhibition can be relieved by adding lactose or isopropyl-β-D-thiogalactopyranoside (IPTG).
    388..443     -  polyA_signal   β-globin poly(A) signal: rabbit β-globin polyadenylation signal (Gil and Proudfoot, 1987)
    518..640     -  CDS            HBB: HBB_COLGU - Experimental evidence at transcript level: Swiss-Prot protein existence level 2. Involved in oxygen transport from the lung to the various peripheral tissues. From Colobus guereza (Mantled guereza) (Eastern black-and-white colobus monkey).
    644..1216    -  intron         β-globin intron: intron from rabbit β-globin gene
   1312..1343    -  misc_feature   MCS (fragment): pUC18/19 multiple cloning site
   1437..1475    -  promoter       minimal CMV promoter: human cytomegalovirus (CMV) immediate early promoter
   1493..1708    -  protein_bind   tetracycline response element (fragment): contains seven copies of the tetracycline operator tetO tetracycline repressor TetR
   1708..1753    +  promoter       TRE3GV promoter (fragment): 3rd-generation Tet-responsive promoter that can be activated by binding of Tet-On® 3G, optimized for retroviral and lentiviral vectors
   1829..1856    +  misc_feature   MCS (fragment): pBluescript multiple cloning site
   1861..2580    +  CDS            EGFP: the original enhanced GFP (Yang et al., 1996) mammalian codon-optimized
   2591..2613    +  misc_feature   MCS (fragment): pBluescript multiple cloning site
   2627..2761    -  polyA_signal   SV40 poly(A) signal: SV40 polyadenylation signal
   2784..2867    -  CDS            large T antigen (fragment): large T antigen from SV40 (simian virus 40)
   2861..3091    -  CDS            str (fragment): STR_KLEPN - Protein inferred from homology: Swiss-Prot protein existence level 3. The aminoglycoside phosphotransferases achieve inactivation of their antibiotic substrates by phosphorylation. From Klebsiella pneumoniae.
   3210..3314    +  promoter       AmpR promoter: bla
   3315..4175    +  CDS            AmpR: β-lactamase; bla; confers resistance to ampicillin, carbenicillin, and related antibiotics
   4346..4934    +  rep_origin     ori: high-copy-number ColE1/pMB1/pBR322/pUC origin of replication
