[The description below was written by a language model from this plasmid's Addgene catalogue record and pLannotate feature annotations shown in this document.]
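Description:
Salsa-BC32-P1C8 is a mammalian expression reporter plasmid built on the pCER206 backbone, one member of a barcoded reporter set made for the PRESTO-Salsa multiplexed GPCR bioactivity screening platform. It is propagated in E. coli as a high-copy plasmid through a ColE1/pUC-type origin and selected with ampicillin via the bla (AmpR) gene and its native promoter. No mammalian selection marker is annotated. Short fragments called as lacI, an aminoglycoside phosphotransferase and SV40 large T antigen appear to be backbone remnants rather than functional genes.

The payload is a synthetic insert of about 730 bp, EGFP/BC32, placed under a tetracycline response element. The feature table shows a central block of tetO repeats flanked by minimal promoters pointing in opposite directions, which suggests a bidirectional Tet-responsive layout. On one side, a TRE3G-type promoter fragment drives mammalian codon-optimised EGFP. On the other, a minimal CMV promoter faces a polylinker fragment followed by a rabbit β-globin intron, β-globin exon sequence and β-globin polyadenylation signal, with no coding sequence annotated in that arm. The SV40 poly(A) signal downstream of EGFP is annotated on the opposite strand, so the table does not make clear how the EGFP transcript is terminated.

The barcode itself (BC32) is not annotated. The BsrGI and HindIII cloning sites and the insert size imply that it lies at or just beyond the 3′ end of EGFP, where it would be transcribed with the reporter mRNA. Activation of the TRE by a Tet-family transactivator would therefore produce both EGFP and a sequenceable barcode transcript. This allows many reporters to be pooled and read out in parallel, although the record does not say which receptor this barcode is paired with.
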