Addgene plasmid #202873: Salsa-BC32-P1C8
Purpose: Expression of barcoded reporter plasmid for PRESTO-Salsa; EGFP/BC32
Depositing lab: Noah Palm. Depositing organization: Yale University. Publication: Highly multiplexed bioactivity screening reveals human and microbiota metabolome-GPCRome interactions. Chen H, Rosen CE, Gonzalez-Hernandez JA, Song D, Potempa J, Ring AM, Palm NW. Cell. 2023 Jul 6;186(14):3095-3110.e19. doi: 10.1016/j.cell.2023.05.024. Epub 2023 Jun 14. PubMed 37321219.
Backbone
  Vector backbone: pCER206
  Vector type: Mammalian Expression
Growth in bacteria
  Bacterial resistance: Ampicillin, 100 μg/mL
  Growth temperature: 37°C
  Growth strain: DH5alpha
  Copy number: High Copy
Gene/Insert
  Gene/Insert name: EGFP/BC32
  Species: Synthetic
  Insert size (bp): 730
  Promoter: Tet Response Element (TRE)
  Cloning method: Restriction Enzyme; 5′ cloning site BsrGI (not destroyed); 3′ cloning site HindIII (not destroyed)
  Sequencing primers: 5′ Custom primer (GAAGCGCGATCACATGG)
Terms and licenses: Academic/Nonprofit Terms; Industry Terms: Not Available to Industry
How to cite: Salsa-BC32-P1C8 was a gift from Noah Palm (Addgene plasmid # 202873 ; http://n2t.net/addgene:202873 ; RRID:Addgene_202873)
