>Addgene plasmid #202873 | Salsa-BC32-P1C8 | depositor partial sequence | sequence record 393746 | BC32
CAGTGGCTCC
